>Addgene plasmid #49856 | pcDNA3.2-Cx43-M100/125/147L-siResist | addgene partial sequence | sequence record 77947 | TK-pA-R 5'-ttgtctccttccgtgtttca-3'
AACCGGTACGCGTAGAATCGAGACCGAGGAGAGGGTTAGGGATAGGCTTACCTTCGAACCGCGGGCCCTC
TAGATCAACCACTTTGTACAAGAAAGCTGGGTACTAGATCTCCAGGTCATCAGGCCGAGGTCTGCTGCTG
GCACGACTGCTGGCTCTGCTTGAAGGTCGCTGGTCCACAATGGCTAGTGGCTGTAATTCATGTCCAGCAG
CTAGTTTTTTTGAATTCTGGTTATCATCGGGGAAATCAAAAGGCTGTGCATGGGAGTTAGAGATGGTGCT
TCCCGCCTGCCCCATTCGATTTTGTTCTGCACTGTAATTAGCCCAGTTTTGCTCACTTGCTTGCTTGTTG
TAATTGCGGCAAGAAGAATTGTTTCTGTCGCCAGTAACCAGCTTGTACCCAGGAGGAGACATAGGCGAGA
GGGGAGCGGTTGGTGAGGAGCAGCCATTGAAATAAGCATATTTTTGAGACCCACAGTCTTTGGCAGGGCT
CAGCGCACCACTGGTCGCATGGTAAGGGTCGCTCTTTCCCTTAACCCGATCCTTAACGCCCTTGAAGAAA
ACATAGAAGAGTTCAATGATATTCAAGGCCAGGGACACCAAGGACACCACCAGCATGAAGATGATGAAGA
TGGTTTTCTCCGTGGGGCGAGAGAGGAAACAGTCCACCTGATGTGGGCAGGGATCTCTTTTGCAAGTGTA
AACAGCACTCAAGCTGAATCCATAGATGTACCACTGGATCAGCAAGAAGGCCACCTCAAAGATAGACTTG
AAGAGGATACTGATGATGTAGGTTCGCAGCAACCCCCCTCGTAGTTTCACCTTACCATGCTCTTCAATAC
CGTACTTGAACTTCTTTATCTCAATCTGCTTCAAGTGTAGGTCCACATTGACACCATCAGTTTGGGCAAC
CTTGAGTTCTTCCTCTTTCTTGTTCAGTTTCTCTTCCTTTCGTAGCACATAGAACACATGAGCC
