>Addgene plasmid #49856 | pcDNA3.2-Cx43-M100/125/147L-siResist | addgene partial sequence | sequence record 77955 | CMV-F 5'-CGCAAATGGGCGGTAGGCGTG-3'
CCACTGCTTACTGGCTTATCGAAATTAATACGACTCACTATAGGGAGACCCAAGCTGGCTAGTTAAGCTA
TCAACAAGTTTGTACAAAAAAGCAGGCTTCACCATGGGTGACTGGAGCGCCTTAGGCAAACTCCTTGACA
AGGTTCAAGCCTACTCAACTGCTGGAGGGAAGGTGTGGCTGTCAGTACTTTTCATTTTCCGAATCCTGCT
GCTGGGGACAGCGGTTGAGTCAGCCTGGGGCGACGAACAATCCGCATTCCGCTGTAACACTCAGCAACCT
GGTTGTGAAAATGTCTGCTATGACAAGTCTTTCCCAATCTCTCATGTGCGCTTCTGGGTCCTGCAGATCA
TATTTGTGTCTGTACCCACACTCTTGTACCTGGCTCATGTGTTCTATGTGCTACGAAAGGAAGAGAAACT
GAACAAGAAAGAGGAAGAACTCAAGGTTGCCCAAACTGATGGTGTCAATGTGGACCTACACTTGAAGCAG
ATTGAGATAAAGAAGTTCAAGTACGGTATTGAAGAGCATGGTAAGGTGAAACTACGAGGGGGGTTGCTGC
GAACCTACATCATCAGTATCCTCTTCAAGTCTATCTTTGAGGTGGCCTTCTTGCTGATCCAGTGGTACAT
CTATGGATTCAGCTTGAGTGCTGTTTACACTTGCAAAAGAGATCCCTGCCCACATCAGGTGGACTGTTTC
CTCTCTCGCCCCACGGAGAAAACCATCTTCATCATCTTCATGCTGGTGGTGTCCTTGGTGTCCCTGGCCT
TGAATATCATTGAACTCTTCTATGTTTTCTTCAAGGGCGTTAAGGATCGGGTTAAGGGAAAGAGCGACCC
TTACCATGCGACCAGTGGTGCGCTGAGCCCTGCCAAAGACTGTGGGTCTCAAAAATATGCTTATTTCAAT
GGCTGCTCCTCACCAACCGCTCCCCTCTCGCCTAT
