[The description below was written by a language model from this plasmid's Addgene catalogue record.]
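Description:
pcDNA3.2-Cx43-M100/125/147L-siResist is a mammalian expression plasmid built on the pcDNA3.2/V5-DEST Gateway destination backbone. It carries the human connexin 43 coding sequence (GJA1, about 1.1 kb), inserted by Gateway recombination downstream of the CMV promoter, which drives strong constitutive transcription in transfected mammalian cells. The plasmid is maintained at high copy in E. coli under ampicillin selection. A neomycin resistance marker allows G418 selection of stably transfected mammalian cells. The backbone is designed to offer a C-terminal V5 epitope, and a V5-region primer is listed for sequencing, but the record does not say whether the insert is fused in frame to the tag or ends at its own stop codon. No feature table is provided, so other backbone elements cannot be confirmed from the record.

The insert carries two sets of changes. Methionines 100, 125 and 147 are each replaced by leucine. Given the associated study on internally translated connexin 43 isoforms, these substitutions presumably remove in-frame internal AUG codons that could act as alternative translation start sites, while leaving the full-length protein able to be made. In addition, several silent wobble mutations alter the nucleotide sequence at an siRNA target site without changing the encoded protein, so the transcript escapes knockdown.

Together these features suit knockdown-and-rescue experiments. Endogenous GJA1 can be depleted by siRNA while this resistant mutant is expressed in its place, which allows the contribution of isoforms initiated at these methionines to gap junction formation to be assessed.
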