Addgene plasmid #49856: pcDNA3.2-Cx43-M100/125/147L-siResist
Purpose: Encodes human connexin 43 with M100, M125, and M147 mutated to L and wobble mutations conferring resistance against an siRNA
Depositing lab: Robin Shaw. Depositing organization: Cedars-Sinai Medical Center. Publication: Autoregulation of Connexin43 Gap Junction Formation by Internally Translated Isoforms. Smyth JW, Shaw RM. Cell Rep. 2013 Nov 5. pii: S2211-1247(13)00578-0. doi: 10.1016/j.celrep.2013.10.009. PubMed 24210816.
Backbone
  Vector backbone: pcDNA3.2/V5-DEST
  Backbone manufacturer: Life Technologies
  Backbone size w/o insert (bp): 7711
  Total vector size (bp): 8893
  Vector type: Mammalian Expression
  Selectable markers: Neomycin (select with G418)
Growth in bacteria
  Bacterial resistance: Ampicillin, 100 μg/mL
  Growth temperature: 37°C
  Growth strain: DH5alpha
  Copy number: High Copy
Gene/Insert
  Gene/Insert name: Connexin 43 (alt name: GJA1)
  Species: H. sapiens (human)
  Insert size (bp): 1146
  Mutation: Methionine100, Methionine 125, and Methionine 147 mutated to Leucine. Contains several wobble mutations to confer resistance to siRNA
  GenBank ID: NM_000165.3
  Entrez Gene: GJA1 (a.k.a. AVSD3, CMDR, CX43, EKVP, EKVP3, GJAL, HLHS1, HSS, ODDD, PPKCA)
  Promoter: CMV
  Cloning method: Gateway Cloning
  Sequencing primers: 5′ CMV; 3′ V5
Terms and licenses: Academic/Nonprofit Terms; Industry Terms: Not Available to Industry
How to cite: pcDNA3.2-Cx43-M100/125/147L-siResist was a gift from Robin Shaw (Addgene plasmid # 49856 ; http://n2t.net/addgene:49856 ; RRID:Addgene_49856)
